>Addgene plasmid #24880 | human pirh2-(1-195) | addgene partial sequence | sequence record 30819 | 24880 with pGEX-5
AACGGACTGGTTCCGCGTGGATCCCCGGAATTCACCATGGCGGCGACGGCCCGGGAAGATGGCGCCAGCG
GTCAAGAGCGAGGTCAGCGGGGCTGCGAGCACTATGACAGAGGATGTCTCCTAAAGGCACCTTGCTGTGA
CAAGCTTTATACTTGCCGCTTGTGTCATGATAACAATGAAGATCATCAACTAGATCGCTTTAAAGTGAAG
GAAGTGCAGTGCATAAACTGTGAAAAAATTCAACATGCCCAACAGACTTGTGAAGAATGTAGCACATTGT
TTGGAGAATATTATTGCGATATATGCCATTTGTTTGACAAAGATAAGAAGCAGTATCACTGTGAAAACTG
TGGAATTTGTAGGATTGGTCCAAAGGAAGATTTTTTCCATTGTTTGAAATGTAACTTATGCCTAGCTATG
AATCTTCAAGGAAGACACAAGTGTATTGAAAATGTGTCCCGACAGAATTGTCCAATATGTTTGGAGGACA
TTCACACATCCCGTGTTGTTGCTCATGTCTTGCCATGTGGACATCTTTTACATAGAACGTGTTATGAAGA
AATGTTGAAAGAAGGCTACAGATGTCCATTATGTATGCACTCTGCTTTAGATATGACCAGGTGACTCGAG
CGGCCGCATCGTGACTGACTGACGATCTGCCTCGCGCGTTTCGGTGATGACGGTGAAAACCTCTGACACA
TGCAGCTCCCGGAGACGGTCACAGCTTGTCTGTAAGCGGATGCCGGGAGCAGACAAGCCCGTCAGGGCGC
GTCAGCGGGTGTTGGCGGGTGTCGGGGCGCAGCCATGACCCAGTCACGTAGCGATAGCGGAGTGTATAAT
TCTTGAAGACGAAAGGGCCTCGTGATACGCCTATTTTTATAGGTTAATGTCATGATAATAATGGTTTCTT
A
