[The description below was written by a language model from this plasmid's Addgene catalogue record.]
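Description:
Human pirh2-(1-195) is a bacterial expression plasmid built on the pGEX-4T-1 backbone (about 5 kb without insert) for producing a truncated form of the human E3 ubiquitin ligase Pirh2, the product of the RCHY1 gene, as a glutathione S-transferase fusion in E. coli. The plasmid is maintained at high copy number under ampicillin selection. No feature table accompanies the record, so individual backbone elements are not itemised. pGEX-series vectors generally drive the GST fusion from an IPTG-inducible tac promoter held in check by a plasmid-borne lacI repressor, which fits the depositor's note that expression is induced with IPTG. The 4T series also carries a thrombin cleavage site between GST and the cloned protein.

The 585 bp insert encodes amino acids 1 to 195 of Pirh2, a C-terminally truncated fragment of the protein. It was cloned between the EcoRI and XhoI sites, both of which remain intact, placing GST at the N terminus of the fragment. GST allows affinity capture of the fusion on glutathione resin for purification or pull-down experiments. The depositor notes that expression is carried out in a BL21(DE3) strain and that Pirh2 proteins require zinc ions to fold properly, consistent with the zinc-binding nature of this protein. The construct comes from a study of the molecular basis of Pirh2-mediated p53 ubiquitylation, and it is suited to producing recombinant Pirh2 fragment for structural, biochemical and interaction work of that kind.
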