Addgene plasmid #24880: human pirh2-(1-195)
Depositing lab: Cheryl Arrowsmith. Depositing organization: University Health Network. Publication: Molecular basis of Pirh2-mediated p53 ubiquitylation. Sheng Y, Laister RC, Lemak A, Wu B, Tai E, Duan S, Lukin J, Sunnerhagen M, Srisailam S, Karra M, Benchimol S, Arrowsmith CH. Nat Struct Mol Biol. 2008 Dec . 15(12):1334-42. 10.1038/nsmb.1521 PubMed 19043414.
Backbone
  Vector backbone: pGEX-4T-1
  Backbone size w/o insert (bp): 4969
  Vector type: Bacterial Expression
Growth in bacteria
  Bacterial resistance: Ampicillin, 100 μg/mL
  Growth temperature: 37°C
  Growth strain: DH5alpha
  Copy number: High Copy
Gene/Insert
  Gene/Insert name: Pirh2
  Species: H. sapiens (human)
  Insert size (bp): 585
  Mutation: Contains aa 1-195.
  Entrez Gene: RCHY1 (a.k.a. ARNIP, CHIMP, PIRH2, PRO1996, RNF199, ZCHY, ZNF363)
  Tag / fusion protein: GST (N terminal on insert)
  Cloning method: Restriction Enzyme; 5′ cloning site EcoRI (not destroyed); 3′ cloning site XhoI (not destroyed)
  Sequencing primers: 5′ pGEX5'; 3′ pGEX3'
Terms and licenses: Academic/Nonprofit Terms; Industry Terms: Not Available to Industry
Depositor comments: E. coli strain for expression: BL21DE3 Expression conditions: Pirh2 proteins need Zn2+ to fold properly, so 50 uM of ZnCl2 is added to the growth media and purification buffers. Induction conditions: 0.5mM-1.0mM IPTG at RT for 3.5-4 hours.
How to cite: human pirh2-(1-195) was a gift from Cheryl Arrowsmith (Addgene plasmid # 24880 ; http://n2t.net/addgene:24880 ; RRID:Addgene_24880)
